>Addgene plasmid #216010 | AA030 | addgene full sequence | sequence record 431432 | Addgene NGS Result
TCGCGCGTTTCGGTGATGACGGTGAAAACCTCTGACACATGCAGCTCCCGGAGACGGTCACAGCTTGTCT
GTAAGCGGATGCCGGGAGCAGACAAGCCCGTCAGGGCGCGTCAGCGGGTGTTGGCGGGTGTCGGGGCTGG
CTTAACTATGCGGCATCAGAGCAGATTGTACTGAGAGTGCACCATATGCGGTGTGAAATACCGCACAGAT
GCGTAAGGAGAAAATACCGCATCAGGCGCCATTCGCCATTCAGGCTGCGCAACTGTTGGGAAGGGCGATC
GGTGCGGGCCTCTTCGCTATTACGCCAGCTGGCGAAAGGGGGATGTGCTGCAAGGCGATTAAGTTGGGTA
ACGCCAGGGTTTTCCCAGTCACGACGTTGTAAAACGACGGCCAGAGAATTCGAGCTCGGTACCTCGCGAA
TACATCTAGATGAAGACTGGCAGCGACAAGAAGTACAGCATCGGCCTGGCCATCGGCACCAACTCTGTGG
GCTGGGCCGTGATCACCGACGAGTACAAGGTGCCCAGCAAGAAATTCAAGGTGCTGGGCAACACCGACCG
GCACAGCATCAAGAAGAACCTGATCGGAGCCCTGCTGTTCGACAGCGGCGAAACAGCCGAGGCCACCCGG
CTGAAGAGAACCGCCAGAAGAAGATACACCAGACGGAAGAACCGGATCTGCTATCTGCAAGAGATCTTCA
GCAACGAGATGGCCAAGGTGGACGACAGCTTCTTCCACAGACTGGAAGAGTCCTTCCTGGTGGAAGAGGA
TAAGAAGCACGAGCGGCACCCCATCTTCGGCAACATCGTGGACGAGGTGGCCTACCACGAGAAGTACCCC
ACCATCTACCACCTGAGAAAGAAACTGGTGGACAGCACCGACAAGGCCGACCTGCGGCTGATCTATCTGG
CCCTGGCCCACATGATCAAGTTCCGGGGCCACTTCCTGATCGAGGGCGACCTGAACCCCGACAACAGCGA
CGTGGACAAGCTGTTCATCCAGCTGGTGCAGACCTACAACCAGCTGTTCGAGGAAAACCCCATCAACGCT
AGCGGCGTGGACGCCAAGGCCATCCTGTCTGCCAGACTGAGCAAGAGCAGACGGCTGGAAAATCTGATCG
CCCAGCTGCCCGGCGAGAAGAAGAATGGCCTGTTCGGCAACCTGATTGCCCTGAGCCTGGGCCTGACCCC
CAACTTCAAGAGCAACTTCGACCTGGCCGAGGATGCCAAACTGCAGCTGAGCAAGGACACCTACGACGAC
GACCTGGACAACCTGCTGGCCCAGATCGGCGACCAGTACGCCGACCTGTTTCTGGCCGCCAAGAACCTGT
CCGACGCCATCCTGCTGAGCGACATCCTGAGAGTGAACACCGAGATCACCAAGGCCCCCCTGAGCGCCTC
TATGATCAAGAGATACGACGAGCACCACCAGGACCTGACCCTGCTGAAAGCTCTCGTGCGGCAGCAGCTG
CCTGAGAAGTACAAAGAGATTTTCTTCGACCAGAGCAAGAACGGCTACGCCGGCTACATTGACGGCGGAG
CCAGCCAGGAAGAGTTCTACAAGTTCATCAAGCCCATCCTGGAAAAGATGGACGGCACCGAGGAACTGCT
CGTGAAGCTGAACAGAGAGGACCTGCTGCGGAAGCAGCGGACCTTCGACAACGGCAGCATCCCCCACCAG
ATCCACCTGGGAGAGCTGCACGCCATTCTGCGGCGGCAGGAAGATTTTTACCCATTCCTGAAGGACAACC
GGGAAAAGATCGAGAAGATCCTGACCTTCCGCATCCCCTACTACGTGGGCCCTCTGGCCAGGGGAAACAG
CAGATTCGCCTGGATGACCAGAAAGAGCGAGGAAACCATCACCCCCTGGAACTTCGAGGAAGTGGTGGAC
AAGGGCGCTTCCGCCCAGAGCTTCATCGAGCGGATGACCAACTTCGATAAGAACCTGCCCAACGAGAAGG
TGCTGCCCAAGCACAGCCTGCTGTACGAGTACTTCACCGTGTATAACGAGCTGACCAAAGTGAAATACGT
GACCGAGGGAATGAGAAAGCCCGCCTTCCTGAGCGGCGAGCAGAAAAAGGCCATCGTGGACCTGCTGTTC
AAGACCAACCGGAAAGTGACCGTGAAGCAGCTGAAAGAGGACTACTTCAAGAAAATCGAGTGCTTCGACT
CCGTGGAAATCTCCGGCGTGGAAGATCGGTTCAACGCCTCCCTGGGCACATACCACGATCTGCTGAAAAT
TATCAAGGACAAGGACTTCCTGGACAATGAGGAAAACGAGGACATTCTGGAAGATATCGTGCTGACCCTG
ACACTGTTTGAGGACAGAGAGATGATCGAGGAACGGCTGAAAACCTATGCCCACCTGTTCGACGACAAAG
TGATGAAGCAGCTGAAGCGGCGGAGATACACCGGCTGGGGCAGGCTGAGCCGGAAGCTGATCAACGGCAT
CCGGGACAAGCAGTCCGGCAAGACAATCCTGGATTTCCTGAAGTCCGACGGCTTCGCCAACAGAAACTTC
ATGCAGCTGATCCACGACGACAGCCTGACCTTTAAAGAGGACATCCAGAAAGCCCAGGTGTCCGGCCAGG
GCGATAGCCTGCACGAGCACATTGCCAATCTGGCCGGCAGCCCCGCCATTAAGAAGGGCATCCTGCAGAC
AGTGAAGGTGGTGGACGAGCTCGTGAAAGTGATGGGCCGGCACAAGCCCGAGAACATCGTGATCGAAATG
GCCAGAGAGAACCAGACCACCCAGAAGGGACAGAAGAACAGCCGCGAGAGAATGAAGCGGATCGAAGAGG
GCATCAAAGAGCTGGGCAGCCAGATCCTGAAAGAACACCCAGTGGAAAACACCCAGCTGCAGAACGAGAA
GCTGTACCTGTACTACCTGCAGAATGGGCGGGATATGTACGTGGACCAGGAACTGGACATCAACCGGCTG
TCCGACTACGATGTGGACCATATCGTGCCTCAGAGCTTTCTGAAGGACGACTCCATCGACAACAAGGTGC
TGACCAGAAGCGACAAGAACCGGGGCAAGAGCGACAACGTGCCCTCCGAAGAGGTCGTGAAGAAGATGAA
GAACTACTGGCGGCAGCTGCTGAACGCCAAGCTGATTACCCAGAGAAAGTTCGACAATCTGACCAAGGCC
GAGAGAGGCGGCCTGAGCGAACTGGATAAGGCCGGCTTCATCAAGAGACAGCTGGTGGAAACCCGGCAGA
TCACAAAGCACGTGGCACAGATCCTGGACTCCCGGATGAACACTAAGTACGACGAGAATGACAAGCTGAT
CCGGGAAGTGAAAGTGATCACCCTGAAGTCCAAGCTGGTGTCCGATTTCCGGAAGGATTTCCAGTTTTAC
AAAGTGCGCGAGATCAACAACTACCACCACGCCCACGACGCCTACCTGAACGCCGTCGTGGGAACCGCCC
TGATCAAAAAGTACCCTAAGCTGGAAAGCGAGTTCGTGTACGGCGACTACAAGGTGTACGACGTGCGGAA
GATGATCGCCAAGAGCGAGCAGGAAATCGGCAAGGCTACCGCCAAGTACTTCTTCTACAGCAACATCATG
AACTTTTTCAAGACCGAGATTACCCTGGCCAACGGCGAGATCCGGAAGCGGCCTCTGATCGAGACAAACG
GCGAAACCGGGGAGATCGTGTGGGATAAGGGCCGGGATTTTGCCACCGTGCGGAAAGTGCTGAGCATGCC
CCAAGTGAATATCGTGAAAAAGACCGAGGTGCAGACAGGCGGCTTCAGCAAAGAGTCTATCCTGCCCAAG
AGGAACAGCGATAAGCTGATCGCCAGAAAGAAGGACTGGGACCCTAAGAAGTACGGCGGCTTCCTGTGGC
CCACCGTGGCCTATTCTGTGCTGGTGGTGGCCAAAGTGGAAAAGGGCAAGTCCAAGAAACTGAAGAGTGT
GAAAGAGCTGCTGGGGATCACCATCATGGAAAGAAGCAGCTTCGAGAAGAATCCCATCGACTTTCTGGAA
GCCAAGGGCTACAAAGAAGTGAAAAAGGACCTGATCATCAAGCTGCCTAAGTACTCCCTGTTCGAGCTGG
AAAACGGCCGGAAGAGAATGCTGGCCTCTGCCAAGCAGCTGCAGAAGGGAAACGAACTGGCCCTGCCCTC
CAAATATGTGAACTTCCTGTACCTGGCCAGCCACTATGAGAAGCTGAAGGGCTCCCCCGAGGATAATGAG
CAGAAACAGCTGTTTGTGGAACAGCACAAGCACTACCTGGACGAGATCATCGAGCAGATCAGCGAGTTCT
CCAAGAGAGTGATCCTGGCCGACGCTAATCTGGACAAAGTGCTGTCCGCCTACAACAAGCACCGGGATAA
GCCCATCAGAGAGCAGGCCGAGAATATCATCCACCTGTTTACCCTGACCAATCTGGGAGCCCCTGCCGCC
TTCAAGTACTTTGACACCACCATCGACCGGAAGCAGTACAGAAGCACCAAAGAGGTGCTGGACGCCACCC
TGATCCACCAGAGCATCACCGGCCTGTACGAGACACGAATCGATTTGTCTCAGCTGGGAGGCGATGGGTC
CAAGTCTTCATCGGATCCCGGGCCCGTCGACTGCAGAGGCCTGCATGCAAGCTTGGTGTAATCATGGTCA
TAGCTGTTTCCTGTGTGAAATTGTTATCCGCTCACAATTCCACACAACATACGAGCCGGAAGCATAAAGT
GTAAAGCCTGGGGTGCCTAATGAGTGAGCTAACTCACATTAATTGCGTTGCGCTCACTGCCCGCTTTCCA
GTCGGGAAACCTGTCGTGCCAGCTGCATTAATGAATCGGCCAACGCGCGGGGAGAGGCGGTTTGCGTATT
GGGCGCTCTTCCGCTTCCTCGCTCACTGACTCGCTGCGCTCGGTCGTTCGGCTGCGGCGAGCGGTATCAG
CTCACTCAAAGGCGGTAATACGGTTATCCACAGAATCAGGGGATAACGCAGGAAAGAACATGTGAGCAAA
AGGCCAGCAAAAGGCCAGGAACCGTAAAAAGGCCGCGTTGCTGGCGTTTTTCCATAGGCTCCGCCCCCCT
GACGAGCATCACAAAAATCGACGCTCAAGTCAGAGGTGGCGAAACCCGACAGGACTATAAAGATACCAGG
CGTTTCCCCCTGGAAGCTCCCTCGTGCGCTCTCCTGTTCCGACCCTGCCGCTTACCGGATACCTGTCCGC
CTTTCTCCCTTCGGGAAGCGTGGCGCTTTCTCATAGCTCACGCTGTAGGTATCTCAGTTCGGTGTAGGTC
GTTCGCTCCAAGCTGGGCTGTGTGCACGAACCCCCCGTTCAGCCCGACCGCTGCGCCTTATCCGGTAACT
ATCGTCTTGAGTCCAACCCGGTAAGACACGACTTATCGCCACTGGCAGCAGCCACTGGTAACAGGATTAG
CAGAGCGAGGTATGTAGGCGGTGCTACAGAGTTCTTGAAGTGGTGGCCTAACTACGGCTACACTAGAAGA
ACAGTATTTGGTATCTGCGCTCTGCTGAAGCCAGTTACCTTCGGAAAAAGAGTTGGTAGCTCTTGATCCG
GCAAACAAACCACCGCTGGTAGCGGTGGTTTTTTTGTTTGCAAGCAGCAGATTACGCGCAGAAAAAAAGG
ATCTCAAGAAGATCCTTTGATCTTTTCTACGGGGTCTGACGCTCAGTGGAACGAAAACTCACGTTAAGGG
ATTTTGGTCATGAGATTATCAAAAAGGATCTTCACCTAGATCCTTTTAAATTAAAAATGAAGTTTTAAAT
CAAGCCCAATCTGAATAATGTTACAACCAATTAACCAATTCTGATTAGAAAAACTCATCGAGCATCAAAT
GAAACTGCAATTTATTCATATCAGGATTATCAATACCATATTTTTGAAAAAGCCGTTTCTGTAATGAAGG
AGAAAACTCACCGAGGCAGTTCCATAGGATGGCAAGATCCTGGTATCGGTCTGCGATTCCGACTCGTCCA
ACATCAATACAACCTATTAATTTCCCCTCGTCAAAAATAAGGTTATCAAGTGAGAAATCACCATGAGTGA
CGACTGAATCCGGTGAGAATGGCAAAAGTTTATGCATTTCTTTCCAGACTTGTTCAACAGGCCAGCCATT
ACGCTCGTCATCAAAATCACTCGCATCAACCAAACCGTTATTCATTCGTGATTGCGCCTGAGCGAGACGA
AATACGCGATCGCTGTTAAAAGGACAATTACAAACAGGAATCGAATGCAACCGGCGCAGGAACACTGCCA
GCGCATCAACAATATTTTCACCTGAATCAGGATATTCTTCTAATACCTGGAATGCTGTTTTTCCGGGGAT
CGCAGTGGTGAGTAACCATGCATCATCAGGAGTACGGATAAAATGCTTGATGGTCGGAAGAGGCATAAAT
TCCGTCAGCCAGTTTAGTCTGACCATCTCATCTGTAACATCATTGGCAACGCTACCTTTGCCATGTTTCA
GAAACAACTCTGGCGCATCGGGCTTCCCATACAAGCGATAGATTGTCGCACCTGATTGCCCGACATTATC
GCGAGCCCATTTATACCCATATAAATCAGCATCCATGTTGGAATTTAATCGCGGCCTCGACGTTTCCCGT
TGAATATGGCTCATAACACCCCTTGTATTACTGTTTATGTAAGCAGACAGTTTTATTGTTCATGATGATA
TATTTTTATCTTGTGCAATGTAACATCAGAGATTTTGAGACACGGGCCAGAGCTGCA
Features (pLannotate 1.2.2; 10 found; start..end, strand, type, name):
    137..236     +  misc_feature   bom (fragment): basis of mobility region from pBR322
    242..399     -  CDS            lacZα (fragment): LacZα fragment of β-galactosidase; lacZ fragment
    445..4544    +  CDS            Cas9 (fragment): Cas9 (Csn1) endonuclease from the Streptococcus pyogenes Type II CRISPR/Cas system generates RNA-guided double strand breaks in DNA
   4641..4657    -  protein_bind   lac operator: The lac repressor binds to the lac operator to inhibit transcription in E. coli. This inhibition can be relieved by adding lactose or isopropyl-β-D-thiogalactopyranoside (IPTG). lac repressor encoded by lacI
   4665..4695    -  promoter       lac promoter: promoter for the E. coli lac operon
   4710..4731    -  protein_bind   CAP binding site: CAP binding activates transcription in the presence of cAMP. E. coli catabolite activator protein
   4744..4836    -  CDS            lacI (fragment): lac repressor; lacI; The lac repressor binds to the lac operator to inhibit transcription in E. coli. This inhibition can be relieved by adding lactose or isopropyl-β-D-thiogalactopyranoside (IPTG).
   5019..5607    -  rep_origin     ori: high-copy-number ColE1/pMB1/pBR322/pUC origin of replication
   5785..6594    -  CDS            KanR: aminoglycoside phosphotransferase; aph(3')-Ia; confers resistance to kanamycin in bacteria or G418 (Geneticin®) in eukaryotes
   6701..35      +  CDS            rop (fragment) (across the origin): Rop protein, which maintains plasmids at low copy number; rop
