[The description below was written by a language model from this plasmid's Addgene catalogue record and pLannotate feature annotations shown in this document.]
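Description:
AA030 is a Fragmid "fragment" plasmid, one of a set of modular parts intended to be combined into complete CRISPR vectors rather than used directly as an expression construct. It is built on the pUC57-Kan cloning backbone (6,707 nt in the sequenced record) and is propagated in E. coli using the high-copy ColE1/pUC-type origin, with selection by kanamycin through the aph(3')-Ia aminoglycoside phosphotransferase gene. The remaining annotated backbone features are the usual pUC-derived remnants: a lac promoter with its operator and CAP binding site, a lacZα fragment interrupted by the insert, and short fragments of lacI, rop and the bom region. None of these is part of the payload.

The insert occupies the Cas protein module position and encodes nCas9-SpG (D10A), version 1.1, derived from Streptococcus pyogenes Cas9; the feature table detects it as a roughly 4.1 kb Cas9 coding region on the forward strand. The D10A substitution inactivates the RuvC nuclease domain, so the enzyme nicks one DNA strand rather than making a double-strand break. SpG is an engineered SpCas9 variant with relaxed PAM requirements (NGN rather than NGG), which widens the range of targetable sites. The stated purpose is a nickase Cas for base editing, where such a nickase is paired with a deaminase domain.

No eukaryotic promoter, terminator, nuclear localisation signal, tag or deaminase is annotated in this plasmid, and the record does not state the cloning method or the sites used for assembly. Such elements would presumably be supplied by other fragments and the destination vector when a full base-editor construct is assembled.
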