Addgene plasmid #216010: AA030
Purpose: Fragmid fragment: (Cas protein) nickase Cas for base editing
Depositing lab: John Doench. Publication: Modular vector assembly enables rapid assessment of emerging CRISPR technologies. McGee AV, Liu YV, Griffith AL, Szegletes ZM, Wen B, Kraus C, Miller NW, Steger RJ, Escude Velasco B, Bosch JA, Zirin JD, Viswanatha R, Sontheimer EJ, Goodale A, Greene MA, Green TM, Doench JG. Cell Genom. 2024 Mar 13;4(3):100519. doi: 10.1016/j.xgen.2024.100519. PubMed 38484704.
Backbone
  Vector backbone: pUC57-Kan
  Vector type: CRISPR ; Fragment
Growth in bacteria
  Bacterial resistance: Kanamycin, 50 μg/mL
  Growth temperature: 37°C
  Growth strain: DH5alpha
  Copy number: Unknown
Gene/Insert
  Gene/Insert name: nCas9-SpG (D10A)_v1.1 [Sp]
  Species: Streptococcus pyogenes
  Cloning method: Unknown
Resource information
  A portion of this plasmid was derived from a plasmid made by: Genscript ID: U9799GC010-6
Terms and licenses: Academic/Nonprofit Terms; Industry Terms: Not Available to Industry
Depositor comments: Please visit https://www.biorxiv.org/content/10.1101/2023.10.25.564061v1 for bioRxiv preprint.
How to cite: AA030 was a gift from John Doench (Addgene plasmid # 216010 ; http://n2t.net/addgene:216010 ; RRID:Addgene_216010)
